>Addgene plasmid #154774 | pAS_4xU6-PylT M15 (UUA) FLAG-Mma PylRS | depositor full sequence | sequence record 299361 | Full Sequence
CCCATTCGCCATTCAGGCTGCGCAACTGTTGGGAAGGGCGATCGGTGCGGGCCTCTTCGCTATTACGCCA
GCTGGCGAAAGGGGGATGTGCTGCAAGGCGATTAAGTTGGGTAACGCCAGGGTTTTCCCAGTCACGACGT
TGTAAAACGACGGCCAGTGAGCGCGCCTCGTTCATTCACGTTTTTGAACCCGTGGAGGACGGGCAGACTC
GCGGTGCAAATGTGTTTTACAGCGTGATGGAGCAGATGAAGATGCTCGACACGCTGCAGAACACGCAGCT
AGATTAACCCTAGAAAGATAATCATATTGTGACGTACGTTAAAGATAATCATGCGTAAAATTGACGCATG
TGTTTTATCGGTCTGTATATCGAGGTTTATTTATTAATTTGAATAGATATTAAGTTTTATTATATTTACA
CTTACATACTAATAATAAATTCAACAAACAATTTATTTATGTTTATTTATTTATTAAAAAAAAACAAAAA
CTCAAAATTTCTTCTATAAAGTAACAAAACTTTTATGAGGGACAGCCCCCCCCCAAAGCCCCCAGGGATG
TAATTACGTCCCTCCCCCGCTAGGGGGCAGCAGCGAGCCGCCCGGGGCTCCGCTCCGGTCCGGCGCTCCC
CCCGCATCCCCGAGCCGGCAGCGTGCGGGGACAGCCCGGGCACGGGGAAGGTGGCACGGGATCGCTTTCC
TCTGAACGCTTCTCGCTGCTCTTTGAGCCTGCAGACACCTGGGGGGAATTCGGGAAAAGGCCTCCACGGC
CAACCAATGAGACGTAAAAACCGCACTTGTCCGGAAACCCCGGGAATCGAACCCGGCTGAACGGATTTAA
AGTCCGTTCGGTCTCCCTGACCAGGTTTCCGGTGTTTCGTCCTTTCCACAAGATATATAAAGCCAAGAAA
TCGAAATACTTTCAAGTTACGGTAAGCATATGATAGTCCATTTTAAAACATAATTTTAAAACTGCAAACT
ACCCAAGAAATTATTACTTTCTACGTCACGTATTTTGTACTAATATCTTTGTGTTTACAGTCAAATTAAT
TCTAATTATCTCTCTAACAGCCTTGTATCGTATATGCAAATATGAAGGAATCATGGGAAATAGGCCCTCG
CAAAAAAACCGCACTTGTCCGGAAACCCCGGGAATCGAACCCGGCTGAACGGATTTAAAGTCCGTTCGGT
CTCCCTGACCAGGTTTCCGGTGTTTCGTCCTTTCCACAAGATATATAAAGCCAAGAAATCGAAATACTTT
CAAGTTACGGTAAGCATATGATAGTCCATTTTAAAACATAATTTTAAAACTGCAAACTACCCAAGAAATT
ATTACTTTCTACGTCACGTATTTTGTACTAATATCTTTGTGTTTACAGTCAAATTAATTCTAATTATCTC
TCTAACAGCCTTGTATCGTATATGCAAATATGAAGGAATCATGGGAAATAGGCCCTCCAAGAAAAACCGC
ACTTGTCCGGAAACCCCGGGAATCGAACCCGGCTGAACGGATTTAAAGTCCGTTCGGTCTCCCTGACCAG
GTTTCCGGTGTTTCGTCCTTTCCACAAGATATATAAAGCCAAGAAATCGAAATACTTTCAAGTTACGGTA
AGCATATGATAGTCCATTTTAAAACATAATTTTAAAACTGCAAACTACCCAAGAAATTATTACTTTCTAC
GTCACGTATTTTGTACTAATATCTTTGTGTTTACAGTCAAATTAATTCTAATTATCTCTCTAACAGCCTT
GTATCGTATATGCAAATATGAAGGAATCATGGGAAATAGGCCCTCCGATAAAAACCGCACTTGTCCGGAA
ACCCCGGGAATCGAACCCGGCTGAACGGATTTAAAGTCCGTTCGGTCTCCCTGACCAGGTTTCCGGTGTT
TCGTCCTTTCCACAAGATATATAAAGCCAAGAAATCGAAATACTTTCAAGTTACGGTAAGCATATGATAG
TCCATTTTAAAACATAATTTTAAAACTGCAAACTACCCAAGAAATTATTACTTTCTACGTCACGTATTTT
GTACTAATATCTTTGTGTTTACAGTCAAATTAATTCTAATTATCTCTCTAACAGCCTTGTATCGTATATG
CAAATATGAAGGAATCATGGGAAATAGGCCCTCCTCCAAGCCTAGGGCCACTAGTGCTCTAGAAAGGATC
TGCGATCGCTCCGGTGCCCGTCAGTGGGCAGAGCGCACATCGCCCACAGTCCCCGAGAAGTTGGGGGGAG
GGGTCGGCAATTGAACGGGTGCCTAGAGAAGGTGGCGCGGGGTAAACTGGGAAAGTGATGTCGTGTACTG
GCTCCGCCTTTTTCCCGAGGGTGGGGGAGAACCGTATATAAGTGCAGTAGTCGCCGTGAACGTTCTTTTT
CGCAACGGGTTTGCCGCCAGAACACAGCTGAAGCTTCGAGGGGCTCGCATCTCTCCTTCACGCGCCCGCC
GCCCTACCTGAGGCCGCCATCCACGCCGGTTGAGTCGCGTTCTGCCGCCTCCCGCCTGTGGTGCCTCCTG
AACTGCGTCCGCCGTCTAGGTAAGTTTAAAGCTCAGGTCGAGACCGGGCCTTTGTCCGGCGCTCCCTTGG
AGCCTACCTAGACTCAGCCGGCTCTCCACGCTTTGCCTGACCCTGCTTGCTCAACTCTACGTCTTTGTTT
CGTTTTCTGTTCTGCGCCGTTACAGATCCAAGCTGTGACCGGCGCCTACTCTAGAGCTAGCCACCATGGA
CTACAAGGACGACGACGACAAGATGGACAAGAAGCCCCTGAACACCCTGATCAGCGCCACAGGACTGTGG
ATGTCCAGAACCGGCACCATCCACAAGATCAAGCACCACGAGGTGTCCCGGTCCAAAATCTACATCGAGA
TGGCCTGCGGCGATCACCTGGTCGTCAACAACAGCAGAAGCAGCCGGACAGCCAGAGCCCTGCGGCACCA
CAAGTACAGAAAGACCTGCAAGCGGTGCAGAGTGTCCGACGAGGACCTGAACAAGTTCCTGACCAAGGCC
AACGAGGACCAGACCAGCGTGAAAGTGAAGGTGGTGTCCGCCCCCACCCGGACCAAGAAAGCCATGCCCA
AGAGCGTGGCCAGAGCCCCCAAGCCCCTGGAAAACACCGAAGCCGCTCAGGCCCAGCCCAGCGGCAGCAA
GTTCAGCCCCGCCATCCCCGTGTCTACCCAGGAAAGCGTCAGCGTCCCCGCCAGCGTGTCCACCAGCATC
TCTAGCATCTCAACCGGCGCCACAGCTTCTGCCCTGGTCAAGGGCAACACCAACCCCATCACCAGCATGT
CTGCCCCTGTGCAGGCCTCTGCCCCAGCCCTGACCAAGTCCCAGACCGACCGGCTGGAAGTGCTCCTGAA
CCCCAAGGACGAGATCAGCCTGAACAGCGGCAAGCCCTTCCGGGAGCTGGAAAGCGAGCTGCTGAGCCGG
CGGAAGAAGGACCTCCAGCAAATCTACGCCGAGGAACGGGAGAACTACCTGGGCAAGCTGGAAAGAGAGA
TCACCCGGTTCTTCGTGGACCGGGGCTTCCTGGAAATCAAGAGCCCCATCCTGATCCCCCTGGAGTACAT
CGAGCGGATGGGCATCGACAACGACACCGAGCTGAGCAAGCAGATTTTCCGGGTGGACAAGAACTTCTGC
CTGCGGCCCATGCTGGCCCCCAACCTGTACAACTACCTGCGGAAACTGGATCGCGCTCTGCCCGACCCCA
TCAAGATTTTCGAGATCGGCCCCTGCTACCGGAAAGAGAGCGACGGCAAAGAGCACCTGGAAGAGTTTAC
AATGCTGAACTTTTGCCAGATGGGCAGCGGCTGCACCAGAGAGAACCTGGAATCCATCATCACCGACTTT
CTGAACCACCTGGGGATCGACTTCAAGATCGTGGGCGACAGCTGCATGGTGTACGGCGACACCCTGGACG
TGATGCACGGCGACCTGGAACTGTCTAGCGCCGTCGTGGGACCCATCCCTCTGGACCGGGAGTGGGGCAT
CGATAAGCCCTGGATCGGAGCCGGCTTCGGCCTGGAACGGCTGCTGAAAGTCAAGCACGACTTTAAGAAC
ATCAAGCGGGCTGCCAGAAGCGAGAGCTACTACAACGGCATCAGCACCAACCTGTGATGAGGATCCGCGG
CCGCGCCCCTCTCCCTCCCCCCCCCCTAACGTTACTGGCCGAAGCCGCTTGGAATAAGGCCGGTGTGCGT
TTGTCTATATGTTATTTTCCACCATATTGCCGTCTTTTGGCAATGTGAGGGCCCGGAAACCTGGCCCTGT
CTTCTTGACGAGCATTCCTAGGGGTCTTTCCCCTCTCGCCAAAGGAATGCAAGGTCTGTTGAATGTCGTG
AAGGAAGCAGTTCCTCTGGAAGCTTCTTGAAGACAAACAACGTCTGTAGCGACCCTTTGCAGGCAGCGGA
ACCCCCCACCTGGCGACAGGTGCCTCTGCGGCCAAAAGCCACGTGTATAAGATACACCTGCAAAGGCGGC
ACAACCCCAGTGCCACGTTGTGAGTTGGATAGTTGTGGAAAGAGTCAAATGGCTCTCCTCAAGCGTATTC
AACAAGGGGCTGAAGGATGCCCAGAAGGTACCCCATTGTATGGGATCTGATCTGGGGCCTCGGTGCACAT
GCTTTACATGTGTTTAGTCGAGGTTAAAAAAACGTCTAGGCCCCCCGAACCACGGGGACGTGGTTTTCCT
TTGAAAAACACGATGATAATATGGCCACAACCATGGCGTCCGGAATGACCGAGTACAAGCCCACGGTGCG
CCTCGCCACCCGCGACGACGTCCCCAGGGCCGTACGCACCCTCGCCGCCGCGTTCGCCGACTACCCCGCC
ACGCGCCACACCGTCGATCCGGACCGCCACATCGAGCGGGTCACCGAGCTGCAAGAACTCTTCCTCACGC
GCGTCGGGCTCGACATCGGCAAGGTGTGGGTCGCGGACGACGGCGCCGCGGTGGCGGTCTGGACCACGCC
GGAGAGCGTCGAAGCGGGGGCGGTGTTCGCCGAGATCGGCCCGCGCATGGCCGAGTTGAGCGGTTCCCGG
CTGGCCGCGCAGCAACAGATGGAAGGCCTCCTGGCGCCGCACCGGCCCAAGGAGCCCGCGTGGTTCCTGG
CCACCGTCGGCGTCTCGCCCGACCACCAGGGCAAGGGTCTGGGCAGCGCCGTCGTGCTCCCCGGAGTGGA
GGCGGCCGAGCGCGCCGGGGTGCCCGCCTTCCTGGAGACCTCCGCGCCCCGCAACCTCCCCTTCTACGAG
CGGCTCGGCTTCACCGTCACCGCCGACGTCGAGGTGCCCGAAGGACCGCGCACCTGGTGCATGACCCGCA
AGCCCGGTGCCTGAGTCGACAATCAACCTCTGGATTACAAAATTTGTGAAAGATTGACTGGTATTCTTAA
CTATGTTGCTCCTTTTACGCTATGTGGATACGCTGCTTTAATGCCTTTGTATCATGTTAACTTGTTTATT
GCAGCTTATAATGGTTACAAATAAAGCAATAGCATCACAAATTTCACAAATAAAGCATTTTTTTCACTGC
ATTCTAGTTGTGGTTTGTCCAAACTCATCAATGTATCTTATCATGTCTGGAATTGACTCAAATGATGTCA
ATTAGTCTATCAGAAGCTATCTGGTCTCCCTTCCGGGGGACAAGACATCCCTGTTTAATATTTAAACAGC
AGTGTTCCCAAACTGGGTTCTTATATCCCTTGCTCTGGTCAACCAGGTTGCAGGGTTTCCTGTCCTCACA
GGAACGAAGTCCCTAAAGAAACAGTGGCAGCCAGGTTTAGCCCCGGAATTGACTGGATTCCTTTTTTAGG
GCCCATTGGTATGGCTTTTTCCCCGTATCCCCCCAGGTGTCTGCAGGCTCAAAGAGCAGCGAGAAGCGTT
CAGAGGAAAGCGATCCCGTGCCACCTTCCCCGTGCCCGGGCTGTCCCCGCACGCTGCCGGCTCGGGGATG
CGGGGGGAGCGCCGGACCGGAGCGGAGCCCCGGGCGGCTCGCTGCTGCCCCCTAGCGGGGGAGGGACGTA
ATTACATCCCTGGGGGCTTTGGGGGGGGGCTGTCCCTGATATCTATAACAAGAAAATATATATATAATAA
GTTATCACGTAAGTAGAACATGAAATAACAATATAATTATCGTATGAGTTAAATCTTAAAAGTCACGTAA
AAGATAATCATGCGTCATTTTGACTCACGCGGTCGTTATAGTTCAAAATCAGTGACACTTACCGCATTGA
CAAGCACGCCTCACGGGAGCTCCAAGCGGCGACTGAGATGTCCTAAATGCACAGCGACGGATTCGCGCTA
TTTAGAAAGAGAGAGCAATATTTCAAGAATGCATGCGTCAATTTTACGCAGACTATCTTTCTAGGGTTAA
TCTAGCTGCATCAGGATCATATCGTCGGGTCTTTTTTCCGGCTCAGTCATCGCCCAAGCTGGCGCTATCT
GGGCATCGGGGAGGAAGAAGCCCGTGCCTTTTCCCGCGAGGTTGAAGCGGCATGGAAAGAGTTTGCCGAG
GATGACTGCTGCTGCATTGACGTTGAGCGAAAACGCACGTTTACCATGATGATTCGGGAAGGTGTGGCCA
TGCACGCCTTTAACGGTGAACTGTTCGTTCAGGCCACCTGGGATACCAGTTCGTCGCGGCTTTTCCGGAC
ACAGTTCCGGATGGTCAGCCCGAAGCGCATCAGCAACCCGAACAATACCGGCGACAGCCGGAACTGCCGT
GCCGGTGTGCAGATTAATGACAGCGGTGCGGCGCTGGGATATTACGTCAGCGAGGACGGGTATCCTGGCT
GGATGCCGCAGAAATGGACATGGATACCCCGTGAGTTACCCGGCGGGCGCGCTTGGCGTAATCATGGTCA
TAGCTGTTTCCTGTGTGAAATTGTTATCCGCTCACAATTCCACACAACATACGAGCCGGAAGCATAAAGT
GTAAAGCCTGGGGTGCCTAATGAGTGAGCTAACTCACATTAATTGCGTTGCGCTCACTGCCCGCTTTCCA
GTCGGGAAACCTGTCGTGCCAGCTGCATTAATGAATCGGCCAACGCGCGGGGAGAGGCGGTTTGCGTATT
GGGCGCTCTTCCGCTTCCTCGCTCACTGACTCGCTGCGCTCGGTCGTTCGGCTGCGGCGAGCGGTATCAG
CTCACTCAAAGGCGGTAATACGGTTATCCACAGAATCAGGGGATAACGCAGGAAAGAACATGTGAGCAAA
AGGCCAGCAAAAGGCCAGGAACCGTAAAAAGGCCGCGTTGCTGGCGTTTTTCCATAGGCTCCGCCCCCCT
GACGAGCATCACAAAAATCGACGCTCAAGTCAGAGGTGGCGAAACCCGACAGGACTATAAAGATACCAGG
CGTTTCCCCCTGGAAGCTCCCTCGTGCGCTCTCCTGTTCCGACCCTGCCGCTTACCGGATACCTGTCCGC
CTTTCTCCCTTCGGGAAGCGTGGCGCTTTCTCATAGCTCACGCTGTAGGTATCTCAGTTCGGTGTAGGTC
GTTCGCTCCAAGCTGGGCTGTGTGCACGAACCCCCCGTTCAGCCCGACCGCTGCGCCTTATCCGGTAACT
ATCGTCTTGAGTCCAACCCGGTAAGACACGACTTATCGCCACTGGCAGCAGCCACTGGTAACAGGATTAG
CAGAGCGAGGTATGTAGGCGGTGCTACAGAGTTCTTGAAGTGGTGGCCTAACTACGGCTACACTAGAAGG
ACAGTATTTGGTATCTGCGCTCTGCTGAAGCCAGTTACCTTCGGAAAAAGAGTTGGTAGCTCTTGATCCG
GCAAACAAACCACCGCTGGTAGCGGTGGTTTTTTTGTTTGCAAGCAGCAGATTACGCGCAGAAAAAAAGG
ATCTCAAGAAGATCCTTTGATCTTTTCTACGGGGTCTGACGCTCAGTGGAACGAAAACTCACGTTAAGGG
ATTTTGGTCATGAGATTATCAAAAAGGATCTTCACCTAGATCCTTTTAAATTAAAAATGAAGTTTTAAAT
CAATCTAAAGTATATATGAGTAAACTTGGTCTGACAGTTACCAATGCTTAATCAGTGAGGCACCTATCTC
AGCGATCTGTCTATTTCGTTCATCCATAGTTGCCTGACTCCCCGTCGTGTAGATAACTACGATACGGGAG
GGCTTACCATCTGGCCCCAGTGCTGCAATGATACCGCGAGACCCACGCTCACCGGCTCCAGATTTATCAG
CAATAAACCAGCCAGCCGGAAGGGCCGAGCGCAGAAGTGGTCCTGCAACTTTATCCGCCTCCATCCAGTC
TATTAATTGTTGCCGGGAAGCTAGAGTAAGTAGTTCGCCAGTTAATAGTTTGCGCAACGTTGTTGCCATT
GCTACAGGCATCGTGGTGTCACGCTCGTCGTTTGGTATGGCTTCATTCAGCTCCGGTTCCCAACGATCAA
GGCGAGTTACATGATCCCCCATGTTGTGCAAAAAAGCGGTTAGCTCCTTCGGTCCTCCGATCGTTGTCAG
AAGTAAGTTGGCCGCAGTGTTATCACTCATGGTTATGGCAGCACTGCATAATTCTCTTACTGTCATGCCA
TCCGTAAGATGCTTTTCTGTGACTGGTGAGTACTCAACCAAGTCATTCTGAGAATAGTGTATGCGGCGAC
CGAGTTGCTCTTGCCCGGCGTCAATACGGGATAATACCGCGCCACATAGCAGAACTTTAAAAGTGCTCAT
CATTGGAAAACGTTCTTCGGGGCGAAAACTCTCAAGGATCTTACCGCTGTTGAGATCCAGTTCGATGTAA
CCCACTCGTGCACCCAACTGATCTTCAGCATCTTTTACTTTCACCAGCGTTTCTGGGTGAGCAAAAACAG
GAAGGCAAAATGCCGCAAAAAAGGGAATAAGGGCGACACGGAAATGTTGAATACTCATACTCTTCCTTTT
TCAATATTATTGAAGCATTTATCAGGGTTATTGTCTCATGAGCGGATACATATTTGAATGTATTTAGAAA
AATAAACAAATAGGGGTTCCGCGCACATTTCCCCGAAAAGTGCCACCTAAATTGTAAGCGTTAATATTTT
GTTAAAATTCGCGTTAAATTTTTGTTAAATCAGCTCATTTTTTAACCAATAGGCCGAAATCGGCAAAATC
CCTTATAAATCAAAAGAATAGACCGAGATAGGGT
[37 nt withheld, positions 9135-9171]
AAAGAACGTGGACTCCAACGTCAAAGG
[49 nt withheld, positions 9199-9247]
T
[91 nt withheld, positions 9249-9339]
G
[124 nt withheld, positions 9341-9464]
Features (pLannotate 1.2.2; 28 found; start..end, strand, type, name):
      5..160     -  CDS            lacZα (fragment): LacZα fragment of β-galactosidase; lacZ fragment
    162..281     +  CDS            B (fragment): PORTL_LAMBD - Experimental evidence at protein level: Swiss-Prot protein existence level 1. Forms the portal vertex of the capsid (PubMed:6228056, PubMed:6232391). This portal plays critical roles in head assembly, genome packaging, neck/tail attachment, and genome ejection (Probable). The portal protein multimerizes as a single ring-shaped homododecamer arranged around a central channel (PubMed:6232391). Binds to the terminase subunits to form the packaging machine (PubMed:7799432). From Escherichia phage lambda (Bacteriophage lambda).
    801..869     -  ncRNA          tRNA: Accession: RF00005 - tRNA
    879..1119    -  promoter       U6 promoter: RNA polymerase III promoter for human U6 snRNA
   1139..1207    -  ncRNA          tRNA: Accession: RF00005 - tRNA
   1217..1457    -  promoter       U6 promoter: RNA polymerase III promoter for human U6 snRNA
   1477..1545    -  ncRNA          tRNA: Accession: RF00005 - tRNA
   1555..1795    -  promoter       U6 promoter: RNA polymerase III promoter for human U6 snRNA
   1815..1883    -  ncRNA          tRNA: Accession: RF00005 - tRNA
   1893..2133    -  promoter       U6 promoter: RNA polymerase III promoter for human U6 snRNA
   2196..2407    +  promoter       EF-1α core promoter: core promoter for human elongation factor EF-1α
   2420..2688    +  LTR            5' LTR (truncated): truncated 5' long terminal repeat (LTR) from human T-cell leukemia virus (HTLV) type 1
   2732..2752    +  CDS            FLAG (fragment): FLAG® epitope tag, followed by an enterokinase cleavage site
   2753..4114    +  CDS            pylS: PYLS_METMA - Experimental evidence at protein level: Swiss-Prot protein existence level 1. Catalyzes the attachment of pyrrolysine to tRNA(Pyl). Pyrrolysine is a lysine derivative encoded by the termination codon UAG. From Methanosarcina mazei (strain ATCC BAA-159 / DSM 3647 / Goe1 / Go1 / JCM 11833 / OCM 88) (Methanosarcina frisia).
   4247..4709    +  misc_feature   IRES: internal ribosome entry site (IRES) of the encephalomyocarditis virus (EMCV)
   4735..5334    +  CDS            PuroR: puromycin N-acetyltransferase; pac from Streptomyces alboniger; confers resistance to puromycin
   5341..5446    +  misc_feature   WPRE (fragment): woodchuck hepatitis virus posttranscriptional regulatory element
   5449..5570    +  polyA_signal   SV40 poly(A) signal: SV40 polyadenylation signal
   5588..5679    +  ncRNA          G-CSF SLDE: Accession: RF00183 - G-CSF factor stem-loop destabilising element (SLDE)
   6376..6843    +  CDS            B (fragment): PORTL_LAMBD - Experimental evidence at protein level: Swiss-Prot protein existence level 1. Forms the portal vertex of the capsid (PubMed:6228056, PubMed:6232391). This portal plays critical roles in head assembly, genome packaging, neck/tail attachment, and genome ejection (Probable). The portal protein multimerizes as a single ring-shaped homododecamer arranged around a central channel (PubMed:6232391). Binds to the terminase subunits to form the packaging machine (PubMed:7799432). From Escherichia phage lambda (Bacteriophage lambda).
   6881..6897    -  protein_bind   lac operator: The lac repressor binds to the lac operator to inhibit transcription in E. coli. This inhibition can be relieved by adding lactose or isopropyl-β-D-thiogalactopyranoside (IPTG). lac repressor encoded by lacI
   6905..6935    -  promoter       lac promoter: promoter for the E. coli lac operon
   6950..6971    -  protein_bind   CAP binding site: CAP binding activates transcription in the presence of cAMP. E. coli catabolite activator protein
   6984..7076    -  CDS            lacI (fragment): lac repressor; lacI; The lac repressor binds to the lac operator to inhibit transcription in E. coli. This inhibition can be relieved by adding lactose or isopropyl-β-D-thiogalactopyranoside (IPTG).
   7259..7847    -  rep_origin     ori: high-copy-number ColE1/pMB1/pBR322/pUC origin of replication
   8018..8878    -  CDS            AmpR: β-lactamase; bla; confers resistance to ampicillin, carbenicillin, and related antibiotics
   8879..8983    -  promoter       AmpR promoter: bla
   9036..9464    -  rep_origin     f1 ori (sequence partly withheld): f1 bacteriophage origin of replication; arrow indicates direction of (+) strand synthesis
