>Addgene plasmid #154774 | pAS_4xU6-PylT M15 (UUA) FLAG-Mma PylRS | addgene full sequence | sequence record 310423 | Addgene NGS Result
CCCATTCGCCATTCAGGCTGCGCAACTGTTGGGAAGGGCGATCGGTGCGGGCCTCTTCGCTATTACGCCA
GCTGGCGAAAGGGGGATGTGCTGCAAGGCGATTAAGTTGGGTAACGCCAGGGTTTTCCCAGTCACGACGT
TGTAAAACGACGGCCAGTGAGCGCGCCTCGTTCATTCACGTTTTTGAACCCGTGGAGGACGGGCAGACTC
GCGGTGCAAATGTGTTTTACAGCGTGATGGAGCAGATGAAGATGCTCGACACGCTGCAGAACACGCAGCT
AGATTAACCCTAGAAAGATAATCATATTGTGACGTACGTTAAAGATAATCATGTGTAAAATTGACGCATG
TGTTTTATCGGTCTGTATATCGAGGTTTATTTATTAATTTGAATAGATATTAAGTTTTATTATATTTACA
CTTACATACTAATAATAAATTCAACAAACAATTTATTTATGTTTATTTATTTATTAAAAAAAACAAAAAC
TCAAAATTTCTTCTATAAAGTAACAAAACTTTTATGAGGGACAGCCCCCCCCCAAAGCCCCCAGGGATGT
AATTACGTCCCTCCCCCGCTAGGGGGCAGCAGCGAGCCGCCCGGGGCTCCGCTCCGGTCCGGCGCTCCCC
CCGCATCCCCGAGCCGGCAGCGTGCGGGGACAGCCCGGGCACGGGGAAGGTGGCACGGGATCGCTTTCCT
CTGAACGCTTCTCGCTGCTCTTTGAGCCTGCAGACACCTGGGGGGATACGGGGAAAAGGCCTCCACGGCC
AACTAGTGAGACGTAAAAACCGCACTTGTCCGGAAACCCCGGGAATCGAACCCGGCTGAACGGATTTAAA
GTCCGTTCGGTCTCCCTGACCAGGTTTCCGGTGTTTCGTCCTTTCCACAAGATATATAAAGCCAAGAAAT
CGAAATACTTTCAAGTTACGGTAAGCATATGATAGTCCATTTTAAAACATAATTTTAAAACTGCAAACTA
CCCAAGAAATTATTACTTTCTACGTCACGTATTTTGTACTAATATCTTTGTGTTTACAGTCAAATTAATT
CTAATTATCTCTCTAACAGCCTTGTATCGTATATGCAAATATGAAGGAATCATGGGAAATAGGCCCTCGC
AAAAAAACCGCACTTGTCCGGAAACCCCGGGAATCGAACCCGGCTGAACGGATTTAAAGTCCGTTCGGTC
TCCCTGACCAGGTTTCCGGTGTTTCGTCCTTTCCACAAGATATATAAAGCCAAGAAATCGAAATACTTTC
AAGTTACGGTAAGCATATGATAGTCCATTTTAAAACATAATTTTAAAACTGCAAACTACCCAAGAAATTA
TTACTTTCTACGTCACGTATTTTGTACTAATATCTTTGTGTTTACAGTCAAATTAATTCTAATTATCTCT
CTAACAGCCTTGTATCGTATATGCAAATATGAAGGAATCATGGGAAATAGGCCCTCCAAGAAAAACCGCA
CTTGTCCGGAAACCCCGGGAATCGAACCCGGCTGAACGGATTTAAAGTCCGTTCGGTCTCCCTGACCAGG
TTTCCGGTGTTTCGTCCTTTCCACAAGATATATAAAGCCAAGAAATCGAAATACTTTCAAGTTACGGTAA
GCATATGATAGTCCATTTTAAAACATAATTTTAAAACTGCAAACTACCCAAGAAATTATTACTTTCTACG
TCACGTATTTTGTACTAATATCTTTGTGTTTACAGTCAAATTAATTCTAATTATCTCTCTAACAGCCTTG
TATCGTATATGCAAATATGAAGGAATCATGGGAAATAGGCCCTCCGATAAAAACCGCACTTGTCCGGAAA
CCCCGGGAATCGAACCCGGCTGAACGGATTTAAAGTCCGTTCGGTCTCCCTGACCAGGTTTCCGGTGTTT
CGTCCTTTCCACAAGATATATAAAGCCAAGAAATCGAAATACTTTCAAGTTACGGTAAGCATATGATAGT
CCATTTTAAAACATAATTTTAAAACTGCAAACTACCCAAGAAATTATTACTTTCTACGTCACGTATTTTG
TACTAATATCTTTGTGTTTACAGTCAAATTAATTCTAATTATCTCTCTAACAGCCTTGTATCGTATATGC
AAATATGAAGGAATCATGGGAAATAGGCCCTCCTCCAAGCCTAGGGCCACTAGTGCTCTAGAAAGGATCT
GCGATCGCTCCGGTGCCCGTCAGTGGGCAGAGCGCACATCGCCCACAGTCCCCGAGAAGTTGGGGGGAGG
GGTCGGCAATTGAACGGGTGCCTAGAGAAGGTGGCGCGGGGTAAACTGGGAAAGTGATGTCGTGTACTGG
CTCCGCCTTTTTCCCGAGGGTGGGGGAGAACCGTATATAAGTGCAGTAGTCGCCGTGAACGTTCTTTTTC
GCAACGGGTTTGCCGCCAGAACACAGCTGAAGCTTCGAGGGGCTCGCATCTCTCCTTCACGCGCCCGCCG
CCCTACCTGAGGCCGCCATCCACGCCGGTTGAGTCGCGTTCTGCCGCCTCCCGCCTGTGGTGCCTCCTGA
ACTGCGTCCGCCGTCTAGGTAAGTTTAAAGCTCAGGTCGAGACCGGGCCTTTGTCCGGCGCTCCCTTGGA
GCCTACCTAGACTCAGCCGGCTCTCCACGCTTTGCCTGACCCTGCTTGCTCAACTCTACGTCTTTGTTTC
GTTTTCTGTTCTGCGCCGTTACAGATCCAAGCTGTGACCGGCGCCTACTCTAGAGCTAGCCACCATGGAC
TACAAGGACGACGACGACAAGATGGACAAGAAGCCCCTGAACACCCTGATCAGCGCCACAGGACTGTGGA
TGTCCAGAACCGGCACCATCCACAAGATCAAGCACCACGAGGTGTCCCGGTCCAAAATCTACATCGAGAT
GGCCTGCGGCGATCACCTGGTCGTCAACAACAGCAGAAGCAGCCGGACAGCCAGAGCCCTGCGGCACCAC
AAGTACAGAAAGACCTGCAAGCGGTGCAGAGTGTCCGACGAGGACCTGAACAAGTTCCTGACCAAGGCCA
ACGAGGACCAGACCAGCGTGAAAGTGAAGGTGGTGTCCGCCCCCACCCGGACCAAGAAAGCCATGCCCAA
GAGCGTGGCCAGAGCCCCCAAGCCCCTGGAAAACACCGAAGCCGCTCAGGCCCAGCCCAGCGGCAGCAAG
TTCAGCCCCGCCATCCCCGTGTCTACCCAGGAAAGCGTCAGCGTCCCCGCCAGCGTGTCCACCAGCATCT
CTAGCATCTCAACCGGCGCCACAGCTTCTGCCCTGGTCAAGGGCAACACCAACCCCATCACCAGCATGTC
TGCCCCTGTGCAGGCCTCTGCCCCAGCCCTGACCAAGTCCCAGACCGACCGGCTGGAAGTGCTCCTGAAC
CCCAAGGACGAGATCAGCCTGAACAGCGGCAAGCCCTTCCGGGAGCTGGAAAGCGAGCTGCTGAGCCGGC
GGAAGAAGGACCTCCAGCAAATCTACGCCGAGGAACGGGAGAACTACCTGGGCAAGCTGGAAAGAGAGAT
CACCCGGTTCTTCGTGGACCGGGGCTTCCTGGAAATCAAGAGCCCCATCCTGATCCCCCTGGAGTACATC
GAGCGGATGGGCATCGACAACGACACCGAGCTGAGCAAGCAGATTTTCCGGGTGGACAAGAACTTCTGCC
TGCGGCCCATGCTGGCCCCCAACCTGTACAACTACCTGCGGAAACTGGATCGCGCTCTGCCCGACCCCAT
CAAGATTTTCGAGATCGGCCCCTGCTACCGGAAAGAGAGCGACGGCAAAGAGCACCTGGAAGAGTTTACA
ATGCTGAACTTTTGCCAGATGGGCAGCGGCTGCACCAGAGAGAACCTGGAATCCATCATCACCGACTTTC
TGAACCACCTGGGGATCGACTTCAAGATCGTGGGCGACAGCTGCATGGTGTACGGCGACACCCTGGACGT
GATGCACGGCGACCTGGAACTGTCTAGCGCCGTCGTGGGACCCATCCCTCTGGACCGGGAGTGGGGCATC
GATAAGCCCTGGATCGGAGCCGGCTTCGGCCTGGAACGGCTGCTGAAAGTCAAGCACGACTTTAAGAACA
TCAAGCGGGCTGCCAGAAGCGAGAGCTACTACAACGGCATCAGCACCAACCTGTGATGAGGATCCGCGGC
CGCGCCCCTCTCCCTCCCCCCCCCCTAACGTTACTGGCCGAAGCCGCTTGGAATAAGGCCGGTGTGCGTT
TGTCTATATGTTATTTTCCACCATATTGCCGTCTTTTGGCAATGTGAGGGCCCGGAAACCTGGCCCTGTC
TTCTTGACGAGCATTCCTAGGGGTCTTTCCCCTCTCGCCAAAGGAATGCAAGGTCTGTTGAATGTCGTGA
AGGAAGCAGTTCCTCTGGAAGCTTCTTGAAGACAAACAACGTCTGTAGCGACCCTTTGCAGGCAGCGGAA
CCCCCCACCTGGCGACAGGTGCCTCTGCGGCCAAAAGCCACGTGTATAAGATACACCTGCAAAGGCGGCA
CAACCCCAGTGCCACGTTGTGAGTTGGATAGTTGTGGAAAGAGTCAAATGGCTCTCCTCAAGCGTATTCA
ACAAGGGGCTGAAGGATGCCCAGAAGGTACCCCATTGTATGGGATCTGATCTGGGGCCTCGGTGCACATG
CTTTACATGTGTTTAGTCGAGGTTAAAAAAACGTCTAGGCCCCCCGAACCACGGGGACGTGGTTTTCCTT
TGAAAAACACGATGATAATATGGCCACAACCATGGCGTCCGGAATGACCGAGTACAAGCCCACGGTGCGC
CTCGCCACCCGCGACGACGTCCCCAGGGCCGTACGCACCCTCGCCGCCGCGTTCGCCGACTACCCCGCCA
CGCGCCACACCGTCGATCCGGACCGCCACATCGAGCGGGTCACCGAGCTGCAAGAACTCTTCCTCACGCG
CGTCGGGCTCGACATCGGCAAGGTGTGGGTCGCGGACGACGGCGCCGCGGTGGCGGTCTGGACCACGCCG
GAGAGCGTCGAAGCGGGGGCGGTGTTCGCCGAGATCGGCCCGCGCATGGCCGAGTTGAGCGGTTCCCGGC
TGGCCGCGCAGCAACAGATGGAAGGCCTCCTGGCGCCGCACCGGCCCAAGGAGCCCGCGTGGTTCCTGGC
CACCGTCGGCGTCTCGCCCGACCACCAGGGCAAGGGTCTGGGCAGCGCCGTCGTGCTCCCCGGAGTGGAG
GCGGCCGAGCGCGCCGGGGTGCCCGCCTTCCTGGAGACCTCCGCGCCCCGCAACCTCCCCTTCTACGAGC
GGCTCGGCTTCACCGTCACCGCCGACGTCGAGGTGCCCGAAGGACCGCGCACCTGGTGCATGACCCGCAA
GCCCGGTGCCTGAGTCGACAATCAACCTCTGGATTACAAAATTTGTGAAAGATTGACTGGTATTCTTAAC
TATGTTGCTCCTTTTACGCTATGTGGATACGCTGCTTTAATGCCTTTGTATCATGCGTTAACTAAACTTG
TTTATTGCAGCTTATAATGGTTACAAATAAAGCAATAGCATCACAAATTTCACAAATAAAGCATTTTTTT
CACTGCATTCTAGTTGTGGTTTGTCCAAACTCATCAATGTATCTTATCATGTCTGGAATTGACTCAAATG
ATGTCAATTAGTCTATCAGAAGCTCATCTGGTCTCCCTTCCGGGGGACAAGACATCCCTGTTTAATATTT
AAACAGCAGTGTTCCCAAACTGGGTTCTTATATCCCTTGCTCTGGTCAACCAGGTTGCAGGGTTTCCTGT
CCTCACAGGAACGAAGTCCCTAAAGAAACAGTGGCAGCCAGGTTTAGCCCCGGAATTGACTGGATTCCTT
TTTTAGGGCCCATTGGTATGGCTTTTTCCCCGTATCCCCCCAGGTGTCTGCAGGCTCAAAGAGCAGCGAG
AAGCGTTCAGAGGAAAGCGATCCCGTGCCACCTTCCCCGTGCCCGGGCTGTCCCCGCACGCTGCCGGCTC
GGGGATGCGGGGGGAGCGCCGGACCGGAGCGGAGCCCCGGGCGGCTCGCTGCTGCCCCCTAGCGGGGGAG
GGACGTAATTACATCCCTGGGGGCTTTGGGGGGGGGCTGTCCCTGATATCTATAACAAGAAAATATATAT
ATAATAAGTTATCACGTAAGTAGAACATGAAATAACAATATAATTATCGTATGAGTTAAATCTTAAAAGT
CACGTAAAAGATAATCATGCGTCATTTTGACTCACGCGGTCGTTATAGTTCAAAATCAGTGACACTTACC
GCATTGACAAGCACGCCTCACGGGAGCTCCAAGCGGCGACTGAGATGTCCTAAATGCACAGCGACGGATT
CGCGCTATTTAGAAAGAGAGAGCAATATTTCAAGAATGCATGCGTCAATTTTACGCAGACTATCTTTCTA
GGGTTAATCTAGCTGCATCAGGATCATATCGTCGGGTCTTTTTTCCGGCTCAGTCATCGCCCAAGCTGGC
GCTATCTGGGCATCGGGGAGGAAGAAGCCCGTGCCTTTTCCCGCGAGGTTGAAGCGGCATGGAAAGAGTT
TGCCGAGGATGACTGCTGCTGCATTGACGTTGAGCGAAAACGCACGTTTACCATGATGATTCGGGAAGGT
GTGGCCATGCACGCCTTTAACGGTGAACTGTTCGTTCAGGCCACCTGGGATACCAGTTCGTCGCGGCTTT
TCCGGACACAGTTCCGGATGGTCAGCCCGAAGCGCATCAGCAACCCGAACAATACCGGCGACAGCCGGAA
CTGCCGTGCCGGTGTGCAGATTAATGACAGCGGTGCGGCGCTGGGATATTACGTCAGCGAGGACGGGTAT
CCTGGCTGGATGCCGCAGAAATGGACATGGATACCCCGTGAGTTACCCGGCGGGCGCGCTTGGCGTAATC
ATGGTCATAGCTGTTTCCTGTGTGAAATTGTTATCCGCTCACAATTCCACACAACATACGAGCCGGAAGC
ATAAAGTGTAAAGCCTGGGGTGCCTAATGAGTGAGCTAACTCACATTAATTGCGTTGCGCTCACTGCCCG
CTTTCCAGTCGGGAAACCTGTCGTGCCAGCTGCATTAATGAATCGGCCAACGCGCGGGGAGAGGCGGTTT
GCGTATTGGGCGCTCTTCCGCTTCCTCGCTCACTGACTCGCTGCGCTCGGTCGTTCGGCTGCGGCGAGCG
GTATCAGCTCACTCAAAGGCGGTAATACGGTTATCCACAGAATCAGGGGATAACGCAGGAAAGAACATGT
GAGCAAAAGGCCAGCAAAAGGCCAGGAACCGTAAAAAGGCCGCGTTGCTGGCGTTTTTCCATAGGCTCCG
CCCCCCTGACGAGCATCACAAAAATCGACGCTCAAGTCAGAGGTGGCGAAACCCGACAGGACTATAAAGA
TACCAGGCGTTTCCCCCTGGAAGCTCCCTCGTGCGCTCTCCTGTTCCGACCCTGCCGCTTACCGGATACC
TGTCCGCCTTTCTCCCTTCGGGAAGCGTGGCGCTTTCTCATAGCTCACGCTGTAGGTATCTCAGTTCGGT
GTAGGTCGTTCGCTCCAAGCTGGGCTGTGTGCACGAACCCCCCGTTCAGCCCGACCGCTGCGCCTTATCC
GGTAACTATCGTCTTGAGTCCAACCCGGTAAGACACGACTTATCGCCACTGGCAGCAGCCACTGGTAACA
GGATTAGCAGAGCGAGGTATGTAGGCGGTGCTACAGAGTTCTTGAAGTGGTGGCCTAACTACGGCTACAC
TAGAAGAACAGTATTTGGTATCTGCGCTCTGCTGAAGCCAGTTACCTTCGGAAAAAGAGTTGGTAGCTCT
TGATCCGGCAAACAAACCACCGCTGGTAGCGGTGGTTTTTTTGTTTGCAAGCAGCAGATTACGCGCAGAA
AAAAAGGATCTCAAGAAGATCCTTTGATCTTTTCTACGGGGTCTGACGCTCAGTGGAACGAAAACTCACG
TTAAGGGATTTTGGTCATGAGATTATCAAAAAGGATCTTCACCTAGATCCTTTTAAATTAAAAATGAAGT
TTTAAATCAATCTAAAGTATATATGAGTAAACTTGGTCTGACAGTTACCAATGCTTAATCAGTGAGGCAC
CTATCTCAGCGATCTGTCTATTTCGTTCATCCATAGTTGCCTGACTCCCCGTCGTGTAGATAACTACGAT
ACGGGAGGGCTTACCATCTGGCCCCAGTGCTGCAATGATACCGCGAGACCCACGCTCACCGGCTCCAGAT
TTATCAGCAATAAACCAGCCAGCCGGAAGGGCCGAGCGCAGAAGTGGTCCTGCAACTTTATCCGCCTCCA
TCCAGTCTATTAATTGTTGCCGGGAAGCTAGAGTAAGTAGTTCGCCAGTTAATAGTTTGCGCAACGTTGT
TGCCATTGCTACAGGCATCGTGGTGTCACGCTCGTCGTTTGGTATGGCTTCATTCAGCTCCGGTTCCCAA
CGATCAAGGCGAGTTACATGATCCCCCATGTTGTGCAAAAAAGCGGTTAGCTCCTTCGGTCCTCCGATCG
TTGTCAGAAGTAAGTTGGCCGCAGTGTTATCACTCATGGTTATGGCAGCACTGCATAATTCTCTTACTGT
CATGCCATCCGTAAGATGCTTTTCTGTGACTGGTGAGTACTCAACCAAGTCATTCTGAGAATAGTGTATG
CGGCGACCGAGTTGCTCTTGCCCGGCGTCAATACGGGATAATACCGCGCCACATAGCAGAACTTTAAAAG
TGCTCATCATTGGAAAACGTTCTTCGGGGCGAAAACTCTCAAGGATCTTACCGCTGTTGAGATCCAGTTC
GATGTAACCCACTCGTGCACCCAACTGATCTTCAGCATCTTTTACTTTCACCAGCGTTTCTGGGTGAGCA
AAAACAGGAAGGCAAAATGCCGCAAAAAAGGGAATAAGGGCGACACGGAAATGTTGAATACTCATACTCT
TCCTTTTTCAATATTATTGAAGCATTTATCAGGGTTATTGTCTCATGAGCGGATACATATTTGAATGTAT
TTAGAAAAATAAACAAATAGGGGTTCCGCGCACATTTCCCCGAAAAGTGCCACCTAAATTGTAAGCGTTA
ATATTTTGTTAAAATTCGCGTTAAATTTTTGTTAAATCAGCTCATTTTTTAACCAATAGGCCGAAATCGG
CAAAATCCCTTATAAATCAAAAGAATAGACCGAGATAGGGT
[37 nt withheld, positions 9142-9178]
AAAGAACGTGGACTCCAACGTCAAAGG
[49 nt withheld, positions 9206-9254]
T
[91 nt withheld, positions 9256-9346]
G
[124 nt withheld, positions 9348-9471]
Features (pLannotate 1.2.2; 28 found; start..end, strand, type, name):
      5..160     -  CDS            lacZα (fragment): LacZα fragment of β-galactosidase; lacZ fragment
    162..281     +  CDS            B (fragment): PORTL_LAMBD - Experimental evidence at protein level: Swiss-Prot protein existence level 1. Forms the portal vertex of the capsid (PubMed:6228056, PubMed:6232391). This portal plays critical roles in head assembly, genome packaging, neck/tail attachment, and genome ejection (Probable). The portal protein multimerizes as a single ring-shaped homododecamer arranged around a central channel (PubMed:6232391). Binds to the terminase subunits to form the packaging machine (PubMed:7799432). From Escherichia phage lambda (Bacteriophage lambda).
    800..868     -  ncRNA          tRNA: Accession: RF00005 - tRNA
    878..1118    -  promoter       U6 promoter: RNA polymerase III promoter for human U6 snRNA
   1138..1206    -  ncRNA          tRNA: Accession: RF00005 - tRNA
   1216..1456    -  promoter       U6 promoter: RNA polymerase III promoter for human U6 snRNA
   1476..1544    -  ncRNA          tRNA: Accession: RF00005 - tRNA
   1554..1794    -  promoter       U6 promoter: RNA polymerase III promoter for human U6 snRNA
   1814..1882    -  ncRNA          tRNA: Accession: RF00005 - tRNA
   1892..2132    -  promoter       U6 promoter: RNA polymerase III promoter for human U6 snRNA
   2195..2406    +  promoter       EF-1α core promoter: core promoter for human elongation factor EF-1α
   2419..2687    +  LTR            5' LTR (truncated): truncated 5' long terminal repeat (LTR) from human T-cell leukemia virus (HTLV) type 1
   2731..2751    +  CDS            FLAG (fragment): FLAG® epitope tag, followed by an enterokinase cleavage site
   2752..4113    +  CDS            pylS: PYLS_METMA - Experimental evidence at protein level: Swiss-Prot protein existence level 1. Catalyzes the attachment of pyrrolysine to tRNA(Pyl). Pyrrolysine is a lysine derivative encoded by the termination codon UAG. From Methanosarcina mazei (strain ATCC BAA-159 / DSM 3647 / Goe1 / Go1 / JCM 11833 / OCM 88) (Methanosarcina frisia).
   4246..4708    +  misc_feature   IRES: internal ribosome entry site (IRES) of the encephalomyocarditis virus (EMCV)
   4734..5333    +  CDS            PuroR: puromycin N-acetyltransferase; pac from Streptomyces alboniger; confers resistance to puromycin
   5340..5446    +  misc_feature   WPRE (fragment): woodchuck hepatitis virus posttranscriptional regulatory element
   5455..5576    +  polyA_signal   SV40 poly(A) signal: SV40 polyadenylation signal
   5594..5686    +  ncRNA          G-CSF SLDE: Accession: RF00183 - G-CSF factor stem-loop destabilising element (SLDE)
   6383..6850    +  CDS            B (fragment): PORTL_LAMBD - Experimental evidence at protein level: Swiss-Prot protein existence level 1. Forms the portal vertex of the capsid (PubMed:6228056, PubMed:6232391). This portal plays critical roles in head assembly, genome packaging, neck/tail attachment, and genome ejection (Probable). The portal protein multimerizes as a single ring-shaped homododecamer arranged around a central channel (PubMed:6232391). Binds to the terminase subunits to form the packaging machine (PubMed:7799432). From Escherichia phage lambda (Bacteriophage lambda).
   6888..6904    -  protein_bind   lac operator: The lac repressor binds to the lac operator to inhibit transcription in E. coli. This inhibition can be relieved by adding lactose or isopropyl-β-D-thiogalactopyranoside (IPTG). lac repressor encoded by lacI
   6912..6942    -  promoter       lac promoter: promoter for the E. coli lac operon
   6957..6978    -  protein_bind   CAP binding site: CAP binding activates transcription in the presence of cAMP. E. coli catabolite activator protein
   6991..7083    -  CDS            lacI (fragment): lac repressor; lacI; The lac repressor binds to the lac operator to inhibit transcription in E. coli. This inhibition can be relieved by adding lactose or isopropyl-β-D-thiogalactopyranoside (IPTG).
   7266..7854    -  rep_origin     ori: high-copy-number ColE1/pMB1/pBR322/pUC origin of replication
   8025..8885    -  CDS            AmpR: β-lactamase; bla; confers resistance to ampicillin, carbenicillin, and related antibiotics
   8886..8990    -  promoter       AmpR promoter: bla
   9043..9471    -  rep_origin     f1 ori (sequence partly withheld): f1 bacteriophage origin of replication; arrow indicates direction of (+) strand synthesis
