[The description below was written by a language model from this plasmid's Addgene catalogue record and pLannotate feature annotations shown in this document.]
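Description:
pAS_4xU6-PylT M15 (UUA) FLAG-Mma PylRS is a mammalian expression plasmid of about 9.5 kb, built on the pAS backbone, that supplies both halves of an orthogonal pyrrolysyl tRNA/synthetase pair for genetic code expansion. It is propagated in E. coli through a high-copy ColE1/pUC-type origin with ampicillin resistance (bla under its own promoter). It also carries an f1 origin and remnants of a lac promoter/lacZα cloning region. The catalogue entry says the plasmid can be used transiently or for stable, piggyBac-mediated genomic integration. The transposon terminal repeats are not called out in either feature table, so their positions cannot be given from the annotation. The short lambda phage "B" fragments flanking the payload are probably incidental annotation hits.

The payload has two divergently oriented modules. On the reverse strand, four tandem units each pair a human U6 RNA polymerase III promoter with a copy of Methanosarcina mazei PylT. This is the M15 variant (G10A, G14U, G16U, C20U, C52A) with a UUA anticodon, so it decodes the ochre stop codon UAA rather than the native amber codon. On the forward strand, an EF-1α core promoter joined to an HTLV-1 LTR segment drives N-terminally FLAG-tagged M. mazei PylRS (pylS). An EMCV IRES follows and allows puromycin N-acetyltransferase to be translated from the same transcript, linking puromycin selection to synthetase expression. A WPRE fragment and an SV40 polyadenylation signal end the transcript. The plasmid is used for ochre suppression to incorporate non-canonical amino acids site-specifically into proteins in mammalian cells. The associated publication used dual ncAA incorporation for two-colour bioorthogonal labelling and crosslinking of proteins on live cells. The depositor and sequencing-derived records differ by only a few nucleotides and annotate identically.
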