Addgene plasmid #154774: pAS_4xU6-PylT M15 (UUA) FLAG-Mma PylRS
Purpose: plasmid with 4xMma PylT (M15 mutant, UUA anticodon) cassette and Mma PylRS for ochre suppression in transient or stable, piggybac-mediated, integration
Depositing lab: Simon Elsaesser. Depositing organization: Karolinska Institutet. Publication: Site-Specific Incorporation of Two ncAAs for Two-Color Bioorthogonal Labeling and Crosslinking of Proteins on Live Mammalian Cells. Meineke B, Heimgartner J, Eirich J, Landreh M, Elsasser SJ. Cell Rep. 2020 Jun 23;31(12):107811. doi: 10.1016/j.celrep.2020.107811. PubMed 32579937.
Backbone
  Vector backbone: pAS
  Vector type: Mammalian Expression
  Selectable markers: Puromycin
Growth in bacteria
  Bacterial resistance: Ampicillin, 100 μg/mL
  Growth temperature: 37°C
  Growth strain: NEB Stable
  Copy number: High Copy
Gene/Insert
  Gene/Insert name: Mma PylRS
  Species: Methanosarcina mazei
  Insert size (bp): 2619
  Mutation: in PylT: UUA anticodon and G10A, G14U, G16U, C20U, C52A
  Entrez Gene: pylS (a.k.a. MSMAC_RS17105, MSMAC_3241)
  Promoter: EF1
  Tag / fusion protein: FLAG (N terminal on insert)
  Cloning method: Ligation Independent Cloning
Terms and licenses: Academic/Nonprofit Terms; Industry Terms: Not Available to Industry
Depositor comments: M15 PylT described by Serfling et al., 2018 (PMID: 29177436 )
How to cite: pAS_4xU6-PylT M15 (UUA) FLAG-Mma PylRS was a gift from Simon Elsaesser (Addgene plasmid # 154774 ; http://n2t.net/addgene:154774 ; RRID:Addgene_154774)
